Addgene plasmid #171159: pTetR-LasR-pLuxR-GFP
Purpose: Sensing Device with Reporter protein
Depositing lab: Matthew Chang. Depositing organization: National University of Singapore. Publication: Engineering microbes to sense and eradicate Pseudomonas aeruginosa, a human pathogen. Saeidi N, Wong CK, Lo TM, Nguyen HX, Ling H, Leong SS, Poh CL, Chang MW. Mol Syst Biol. 2011 Aug 16;7:521. doi: 10.1038/msb.2011.55. PubMed 21847113.
Backbone
  Vector backbone: pSB1A2
  Backbone size w/o insert (bp): 2079
  Total vector size (bp): 3966
  Vector type: Bacterial Expression, Synthetic Biology
Growth in bacteria
  Bacterial resistance: Ampicillin, 100 μg/mL
  Growth temperature: 37°C
  Growth strain: DH5alpha
  Copy number: High Copy
Gene/Insert 1
  Gene/Insert name: lasR (alt name: transcriptional regulator LasR)
  Species: Pseudomonas aeruginosa
  Insert size (bp): 723
  Promoter: pTet
  Cloning method: Restriction Enzyme; 5′ cloning site XbaI (destroyed during cloning); 3′ cloning site SpeI (destroyed during cloning)
  Sequencing primers: 5′ Nil; 3′ Nil
Gene/Insert 2
  Gene/Insert name: gfp (alt name: green fluorescence protein GFP)
  Species: Aequorea victoria
  Insert size (bp): 717
  Promoter: pLux
  Cloning method: Restriction Enzyme; 5′ cloning site XbaI (destroyed during cloning); 3′ cloning site SpeI (destroyed during cloning)
  Sequencing primers: 5′ Nil; 3′ Nil
Terms and licenses: Academic/Nonprofit Terms; Industry Terms: Not Available to Industry
How to cite: pTetR-LasR-pLuxR-GFP was a gift from Matthew Chang (Addgene plasmid # 171159 ; http://n2t.net/addgene:171159 ; RRID:Addgene_171159)
