[The description below was written by a language model from this plasmid's Addgene catalogue record and pLannotate feature annotations shown in this document.]
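Description:
pTetR-LasR-pLuxR-GFP is a high-copy bacterial expression plasmid built on the BioBrick backbone pSB1A2 and intended for use in E. coli as a synthetic-biology sensing device. It is propagated through a ColE1/pUC-type origin and selected with ampicillin via the β-lactamase gene and its native promoter. The feature table also flags a short RSF-type origin fragment next to the main origin, which is most likely a homology hit rather than a second functional replicon. The catalogue gives a total size of 3,966 bp, and the sequenced record is 3,977 nt.

The payload sits between the BioBrick prefix and suffix and consists of two transcription units assembled by XbaI/SpeI scar-forming ligation. In the first, a tet-operator-containing pTet promoter drives lasR from Pseudomonas aeruginosa. The brief "H1-2O2 promoter" annotation here probably reflects a second tetO-like match, not a human promoter. No tetR gene is annotated, so pTet would be expected to behave constitutively unless the host supplies the repressor. The lasR unit ends in an rrnB T1/T7Te double terminator. In the second unit, the catalogue lists a pLux promoter driving Aequorea victoria gfp, followed by the same terminator pair. The automated annotation does not mark the pLux promoter. It also labels the reporter ORF, which spans the sequence origin, as "hfriFP", whereas the catalogue describes it as GFP.

LasR is the quorum-sensing activator that binds the P. aeruginosa autoinducer. The ligand-bound regulator is meant to activate the lux promoter, so fluorescence reports the presence of the pathogen's signal. The plasmid serves to characterise the sensing module of engineered microbes designed to detect and eradicate P. aeruginosa.
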