Features (pLannotate 1.2.2; 15 found; start..end, strand, type, name):
     83..154     +  terminator     rrnB T1 terminator: transcription terminator T1 from the E. coli rrnB gene
    170..197     +  terminator     T7Te terminator: phage T7 early transcription terminator
    204..224     +  misc_feature   BioBrick suffix: universal suffix for all parts
    225..353     -  rep_origin     RSF ori (fragment): Plasmids containing the RSF 1030 origin of replication can be propagated in E. coli cells that contain additional plasmids with compatible origins.
    412..1000    -  rep_origin     ori: high-copy-number ColE1/pMB1/pBR322/pUC origin of replication
   1171..2031    -  CDS            AmpR: β-lactamase; bla; confers resistance to ampicillin, carbenicillin, and related antibiotics
   2032..2136    -  promoter       AmpR promoter: bla
   2226..2269    -  terminator     bacterial terminator: putative bacterial transcription terminator
   2272..2293    +  misc_feature   BioBrick prefix: BioBrick prefix for parts that do not start with "ATG"
   2294..2312    +  protein_bind   tet operator: tetO; bacterial operator O2 for the tetR and tetA genes tetracycline repressor TetR
   2318..2337    +  promoter       H1-2O2 promoter (fragment): doxycycline-inducible variant of the human H1 RNA promoter (Henriksen et al., 2007)
   2374..3090    +  CDS            lasR: LASR_PSEAE - Experimental evidence at protein level: Swiss-Prot protein existence level 1. Transcriptional activator of elastase structural gene (LasB). Binds to the PAI autoinducer. From Pseudomonas aeruginosa (strain ATCC 15692 / DSM 22644 / CIP 104116 / JCM 14847 / LMG 12228 / 1C / PRS 101 / PAO1).
   3113..3184    +  terminator     rrnB T1 terminator: transcription terminator T1 from the E. coli rrnB gene
   3200..3227    +  terminator     T7Te terminator: phage T7 early transcription terminator
   3324..60      +  CDS            hfriFP (across the origin): hfriFP is a fluorescent protein published in 2013, derived from Herbaspirillum frisingense.
>Addgene plasmid #171159 | pTetR-LasR-pLuxR-GFP | addgene full sequence | sequence record 337739 | Addgene NGS Result
GTCCTTCTTGAGTTTGTAACAGCTGCTGGGATTACACATGGCATGGATGAACTATACAAATAATAATACT
AGAGCCAGGCATCAAATAAAACGAAAGGCTCAGTCGAAAGACTGGGCCTTTCGTTTTATCTGTTGTTTGT
CGGTGAACGCTCTCTACTAGAGTCACACTGGCTCACCTTCGGGTGGGCCTTTCTGCGTTTATATACTAGT
AGCGGCCGCTGCAGGCTTCCTCGCTCACTGACTCGCTGCGCTCGGTCGTTCGGCTGCGGCGAGCGGTATC
AGCTCACTCAAAGGCGGTAATACGGTTATCCACAGAATCAGGGGATAACGCAGGAAAGAACATGTGAGCA
AAAGGCCAGCAAAAGGCCAGCAAAAGGCCAGGAACCGTAAAAAGGCCGCGTTGCTGGCGTTTTTCCACAG
GCTCCGCCCCCCTGACGAGCATCACAAAAATCGACGCTCAAGTCAGAGGTGGCGAAACCCGACAGGACTA
TAAAGATACCAGGCGTTTCCCCCTGGAAGCTCCCTCGTGCGCTCTCCTGTTCCGACCCTGCCGCTTACCG
GATACCTGTCCGCCTTTCTCCCTTCGGGAAGCGTGGCGCTTTCTCATAGCTCACGCTGTAGGTATCTCAG
TTCGGTGTAGGTCGTTCGCTCCAAGCTGGGCTGTGTGCACGAACCCCCCGTTCAGCCCGACCGCTGCGCC
TTATCCGGTAACTATCGTCTTGAGTCCAACCCGGTAAGACACGACTTATCGCCACTGGCAGCAGCCACTG
GTAACAGGATTAGCAGAGCGAGGTATGTAGGCGGTGCTACAGAGTTCTTGAAGTGGTGGCCTAACTACGG
CTACACTAGAAGAACAGTATTTGGTATCTGCGCTCTGCTGAAGCCAGTTACCTTCGGAAAAAGAGTTGGT
AGCTCTTGATCCGGCAAACAAACCACCGCTGGTAGCGGTGGTTTTTTTGTTTGCAAGCAGCAGATTACGC
GCAGAAAAAAAGGATCTCAAGAAGATCCTTTGATCTTTTCTACGGGGTCTGACGCTCAGTGGAACGAAAA
CTCACGTTAAGGGATTTTGGTCATGAGATTATCAAAAAGGATCTTCACCTAGATCCTTTTAAATTAAAAA
TGAAGTTTTAAATCAATCTAAAGTATATATGAGTAAACTTGGTCTGACAGTTACCAATGCTTAATCAGTG
AGGCACCTATCTCAGCGATCTGTCTATTTCGTTCATCCATAGTTGCCTGACTCCCCGTCGTGTAGATAAC
TACGATACGGGAGGGCTTACCATCTGGCCCCAGTGCTGCAATGATACCGCGAGACCCACGCTCACCGGCT
CCAGATTTATCAGCAATAAACCAGCCAGCCGGAAGGGCCGAGCGCAGAAGTGGTCCTGCAACTTTATCCG
CCTCCATCCAGTCTATTAATTGTTGCCGGGAAGCTAGAGTAAGTAGTTCGCCAGTTAATAGTTTGCGCAA
CGTTGTTGCCATTGCTACAGGCATCGTGGTGTCACGCTCGTCGTTTGGTATGGCTTCATTCAGCTCCGGT
TCCCAACGATCAAGGCGAGTTACATGATCCCCCATGTTGTGCAAAAAAGCGGTTAGCTCCTTCGGTCCTC
CGATCGTTGTCAGAAGTAAGTTGGCCGCAGTGTTATCACTCATGGTTATGGCAGCACTGCATAATTCTCT
TACTGTCATGCCATCCGTAAGATGCTTTTCTGTGACTGGTGAGTACTCAACCAAGTCATTCTGAGAATAG
TGTATGCGGCGACCGAGTTGCTCTTGCCCGGCGTCAATACGGGATAATACCGCGCCACATAGCAGAACTT
TAAAAGTGCTCATCATTGGAAAACGTTCTTCGGGGCGAAAACTCTCAAGGATCTTACCGCTGTTGAGATC
CAGTTCGATGTAACCCACTCGTGCACCCAACTGATCTTCAGCATCTTTTACTTTCACCAGCGTTTCTGGG
TGAGCAAAAACAGGAAGGCAAAATGCCGCAAAAAAGGGAATAAGGGCGACACGGAAATGTTGAATACTCA
TACTCTTCCTTTTTCAATATTATTGAAGCATTTATCAGGGTTATTGTCTCATGAGCGGATACATATTTGA
ATGTATTTAGAAAAATAAACAAATAGGGGTTCCGCGCACATTTCCCCGAAAAGTGCCACCTGACGTCTAA
GAAACCATTATTATCATGACATTAACCTATAAAAATAGGCGTATCACGAGGCAGAATTTCAGATAAAAAA
AATCCTTAGCTTTCGCTAAGGATGATTTCTGGAATTCGCGGCCGCTTCTAGAGTCCCTATCAGTGATAGA
GATTGACATCCCTATCAGTGATAGAGATACTGAGCACTACTAGAGAAAGAGGAGAAATACTAGATGGCCT
TGGTTGACGGTTTTCTTGAGCTGGAACGCTCAAGTGGAAAATTGGAGTGGAGCGCCATCCTCCAGAAGAT
GGCGAGCGACCTTGGATTCTCGAAGATCCTGTTCGGCCTGTTGCCTAAGGACAGCCAGGACTACGAGAAC
GCCTTCATCGTCGGCAACTACCCGGCCGCCTGGCGCGAGCATTACGACCGGGCTGGCTACGCGCGGGTCG
ACCCGACGGTCAGTCACTGTACCCAGAGCGTACTGCCGATTTTCTGGGAACCGTCCATCTACCAGACGCG
AAAGCAGCACGAGTTCTTCGAGGAAGCCTCGGCCGCCGGCCTGGTGTATGGGCTGACCATGCCGCTGCAT
GGTGCTCGCGGCGAACTCGGCGCGCTGAGCCTCAGCGTGGAAGCGGAAAACCGGGCCGAGGCCAACCGTT
TCATAGAGTCGGTCCTGCCGACCCTGTGGATGCTCAAGGACTACGCACTGCAAAGCGGTGCCGGACTGGC
CTTCGAACATCCGGTCAGCAAACCGGTGGTTCTGACCAGCCGGGAGAAGGAAGTGTTGCAGTGGTGCGCC
ATCGGCAAGACCAGTTGGGAGATATCGGTTATCTGCAACTGCTCGGAAGCCAATGTGAACTTCCATATGG
GAAATATTCGGCGGAAGTTCGGTGTGACCTCCCGCCGCGTAGCGGCCATTATGGCCGTTAATTTGGGTCT
TATTACTCTCTAATAATACTAGAGCCAGGCATCAAATAAAACGAAAGGCTCAGTCGAAAGACTGGGCCTT
TCGTTTTATCTGTTGTTTGTCGGTGAACGCTCTCTACTAGAGTCACACTGGCTCACCTTCGGGTGGGCCT
TTCTGCGTTTATATACTAGAGACCTGTAGGATCGTACAGGTTTACGCAAGAAAATGGTTTGTTATAGTCG
AATAAATACTAGAGTCACACAGGAAAGTACTAGATGCGTAAAGGAGAAGAACTTTTCACTGGAGTTGTCC
CAATTCTTGTTGAATTAGATGGTGATGTTAATGGGCACAAATTTTCTGTCAGTGGAGAGGGTGAAGGTGA
TGCAACATACGGAAAACTTACCCTTAAATTTATTTGCACTACTGGAAAACTACCTGTTCCATGGCCAACA
CTTGTCACTACTTTCGGTTATGGTGTTCAATGCTTTGCGAGATACCCAGATCATATGAAACAGCATGACT
TTTTCAAGAGTGCCATGCCCGAAGGTTATGTACAGGAAAGAACTATATTTTTCAAAGATGACGGGAACTA
CAAGACACGTGCTGAAGTCAAGTTTGAAGGTGATACCCTTGTTAATAGAATCGAGTTAAAAGGTATTGAT
TTTAAAGAAGATGGAAACATTCTTGGACACAAATTGGAATACAACTATAACTCACACAATGTATACATCA
TGGCAGACAAACAAAAGAATGGAATCAAAGTTAACTTCAAAATTAGACACAACATTGAAGATGGAAGCGT
TCAACTAGCAGACCATTATCAACAAAATACTCCAATTGGCGATGGCCCTGTCCTTTTACCAGACAACCAT
TACCTGTCCACACAATCTGCCCTTTCGAAAGATCCCAACGAAAAGAGAGACCACATG
